>Addgene plasmid #236943 | HaloTag-Ubiquitin Fusion Vector | addgene full sequence | sequence record 473403 | Addgene NGS Result
TCAATATTGGCCATTAGCCATATTATTCATTGGTTATATAGCATAAATCAATATTGGCTATTGGCCATTG
CATACGTTGTATCTATATCATAATATGTACATTTATATTGGCTCATGTCCAATATGACCGCCATGTTGGC
ATTGATTATTGACTAGTTATTAATAGTAATCAATTACGGGGTCATTAGTTCATAGCCCATATATGGAGTT
CCGCGTTACATAACTTACGGTAAATGGCCCGCCTGGCTGACCGCCCAACGACCCCCGCCCATTGACGTCA
ATAATGACGTATGTTCCCATAGTAACGCCAATAGGGACTTTCCATTGACGTCAATGGGTGGAGTATTTAC
GGTAAACTGCCCACTTGGCAGTACATCAAGTGTATCATATGCCAAGTCCGCCCCCTATTGACGTCAATGA
CGGTAAATGGCCCGCCTGGCATTATGCCCAGTACATGACCTTACGGGACTTTCCTACTTGGCAGTACATC
TACGTATTAGTCATCGCTATTACCATGGTGATGCGGTTTTGGCAGTACACCAATGGGCGTGGATAGCGGT
TTGACTCACGGGGATTTCCAAGTCTCCACCCCATTGACGTCAATGGGAGTTTGTTTTGGCACCAAAATCA
ACGGGACTTTCCAAAATGTCGTAATAACCCCGCCCCGTTGACGCAAATGGGCGGTAGGCGTGTACGGTGG
GAGGTCTATATAAGCAGAGCTGGTTTAGTGAACCGTCAGATCACTAGAAGCTTTATTGCGGTAGTTTATC
ACAGTTAAATTGCTAACGCAGTCAGTGCTTCTGACACAACAGTCTCGAACTTAAGCTGCAGAAGTTGGTC
GTGAGGCACTGGGCAGGTAAGTATCAAGGTTACAAGACAGGTTTAAGGAGACCAATAGAAACTGGGCTTG
TCGAGACAGAGAAGACTCTTGCGTTTCTGATAGGCACCTATTGGTCTTACTGACATCCACTTTGCCTTTC
TCTCCACAGGTGTCCACTCCCAGTTCAATTACAGCTCTTAAGGCTAGAGTATTAATACGACTCACTATAG
GGCTAGCAAAGCCACCATGGCAGAAATCGGTACTGGCTTTCCATTCGACCCCCATTATGTGGAAGTCCTG
GGCGAGCGCATGCACTACGTCGATGTTGGTCCGCGCGATGGCACCCCTGTGCTGTTCCTGCACGGTAACC
CGACCTCCTCCTACGTGTGGCGCAACATCATCCCGCATGTTGCACCGACCCATCGCTGCATTGCTCCAGA
CCTGATCGGTATGGGCAAATCCGACAAACCAGACCTGGGTTATTTCTTCGACGACCACGTCCGCTTCATG
GATGCCTTCATCGAAGCCCTGGGTCTGGAAGAGGTCGTCCTGGTCATTCACGACTGGGGCTCCGCTCTGG
GTTTCCACTGGGCCAAGCGCAATCCAGAGCGCGTCAAAGGTATTGCATTTATGGAGTTCATCCGCCCTAT
CCCGACCTGGGACGAATGGCCAGAATTTGCCCGCGAGACCTTCCAGGCCTTCCGCACCACCGACGTCGGC
CGCAAGCTGATCATCGATCAGAACGTTTTTATCGAGGGTACGCTGCCGATGGGTGTCGTCCGCCCGCTGA
CTGAAGTCGAGATGGACCATTACCGCGAGCCGTTCCTGAATCCTGTTGACCGCGAGCCACTGTGGCGCTT
CCCAAACGAGCTGCCAATCGCCGGTGAGCCAGCGAACATCGTCGCGCTGGTCGAAGAATACATGGACTGG
CTGCACCAGTCCCCTGTCCCGAAGCTGCTGTTCTGGGGCACCCCAGGCGTTCTGATCCCACCGGCCGAAG
CCGCTCGCCTGGCCAAAAGCCTGCCTAACTGCAAGGCTGTGGACATCGGCCCGGGTCTGAATCTGCTGCA
AGAAGACAACCCGGACCTGATCGGCAGCGAGATCGCGCGCTGGCTGTCGACGCTCGAGATTTCCGGCGAG
CCAACCACTGAGGATCTGTACTTTCAGAGCGATAACGCGATCGCCATGCAGATCTTCGTGAAAACCCTTA
CCGGCAAGACCATCACCCTTGAGGTGGAGCCCAGTGACACCATCGAAAATGTGAAGGCCAAGATCCAGGA
TAAGGAAGGCATTCCCCCCGACCAGCAGAGGCTCATCTTTGCAGGCGCGCAGCTGGAAGATGGCCGTACT
CTTTCTGACTACAACATCCAGGCGGAGTCGACCCTGCACCTGGTCCTGCGTCTGAGAGGTGGTGTTTAAA
CGAATTCGGGCTCGGTACCCGGGGATCCTCTAGAGTCGACCTGCAGGCATGCAAGCTGATCCGGCTGCTA
ACAAAGCCCGAAAGGAAGCTGAGTTGGCTGCTGCCACCGCTGAGCAATAACTAGCATAACCCCTTGGGGC
GGCCGCTTCGAGCAGACATGATAAGATACATTGATGAGTTTGGACAAACCACAACTAGAATGCAGTGAAA
AAAATGCTTTATTTGTGAAATTTGTGATGCTATTGCTTTATTTGTAACCATTATAAGCTGCAATAAACAA
GTTAACAACAACAATTGCATTCATTTTATGTTTCAGGTTCAGGGGGAGATGTGGGAGGTTTTTTTAAGCA
AGTAAAACCTCTACAAATGTGGTAAAATCGAATTTTAACAAAATATTAACGCTTACAATTTCCTGATGCG
GTATTTTCTCCTTACGCATCTGTGCGGTATTTCACACCGCATACGCGGATCTGCGCAGCACCATGGCCTG
AAATAACCTCTGAAAGAGGAACTTGGTTAGGTACCTTCTGAGGCGGAAAGAACCAGCTGTGGAATGTGTG
TCAGTTAGGGTGTGGAAAGTCCCCAGGCTCCCCAGCAGGCAGAAGTATGCAAAGCATGCATCTCAATTAG
TCAGCAACCAGGTGTGGAAAGTCCCCAGGCTCCCCAGCAGGCAGAAGTATGCAAAGCATGCATCTCAATT
AGTCAGCAACCATAGTCCCGCCCCTAACTCCGCCCATCCCGCCCCTAACTCCGCCCAGTTCCGCCCATTC
TCCGCCCCATGGCTGACTAATTTTTTTTATTTATGCAGAGGCCGAGGCCGCCTCGGCCTCTGAGCTATTC
CAGAAGTAGTGAGGAGGCTTTTTTGGAGGCCTAGGCTTTTGCAAAAAGCTTAATTAACTGTTGACAATTA
ATCATCGGCATAGTATATCGGCATAGTATAATACGACAAGGTGAGGAACTAAACCCAGGAGGCAGATCAT
GATTGAACAAGATGGATTGCACGCAGGTTCTCCGGCCGCTTGGGTGGAGAGGCTATTCGGCTATGACTGG
GCACAACAGACAATCGGCTGCTCTGATGCCGCCGTGTTCCGGCTGTCAGCGCAGGGGCGCCCGGTTCTTT
TTGTCAAGACCGACCTGTCCGGTGCCCTGAATGAACTGCAGGACGAGGCAGCGCGGCTATCGTGGCTGGC
CACGACGGGCGTTCCTTGCGCAGCTGTGCTCGACGTTGTCACTGAAGCGGGAAGGGACTGGCTGCTATTG
GGCGAAGTGCCGGGGCAGGATCTCCTGTCATCTCACCTTGCTCCTGCCGAGAAAGTATCCATCATGGCTG
ATGCAATGCGGCGGCTGCATACGCTTGATCCGGCTACCTGCCCATTCGACCACCAAGCGAAACATCGCAT
CGAGCGAGCACGTACTCGGATGGAAGCCGGTCTTGTCGATCAGGATGATCTGGACGAAGAGCATCAGGGG
CTCGCGCCAGCCGAACTGTTCGCCAGGCTCAAGGCGCGCATGCCCGACGGCGAGGATCTCGTCGTGACCC
ATGGCGATGCCTGCTTGCCGAATATCATGGTGGAAAATGGCCGCTTTTCTGGATTCATCGACTGTGGCCG
GCTGGGTGTGGCGGACCGCTATCAGGACATAGCGTTGGCTACCCGTGATATTGCTGAAGAGCTTGGCGGC
GAATGGGCTGACCGCTTCCTCGTGCTTTACGGTATCGCCGCTCCCGATTCGCAGCGCATCGCCTTCTATC
GCCTTCTTGACGAGTTCTTCTGAGCGGGACTCTGGGGTTCGAAATGACCGACCAAGCGACGCCCAACCTG
CCATCACGATGGCCGCAATAAAATATCTTTATTTTCATTACATCTGTGTGTTGGTTTTTTGTGTGAATCG
ATAGCGATAAGGATCCTCTTTGCGCTTGCGTTTTCCCTTGTCCAGATAGCCCAGTAGCTGACATTCATCC
GGGGTCAGCACCGTTTCTGCGGACTGGCTTTCTACCCGGTATCAGCTCACTCAAAGGCGGTAATACGGTT
ATCCACAGAATCAGGGGATAACGCAGGAAAGAACATGTGAGCAAAAGGCCAGCAAAAGGCCAGGAACCGT
AAAAAGGCCGCGTTGCTGGCGTTTTTCCATAGGCTCCGCCCCCCTGACGAGCATCACAAAAATCGACGCT
CAAGTCAGAGGTGGCGAAACCCGACAGGACTATAAAGATACCAGGCGTTTCCCCCTGGAAGCTCCCTCGT
GCGCTCTCCTGTTCCGACCCTGCCGCTTACCGGATACCTGTCCGCCTTTCTCCCTTCGGGAAGCGTGGCG
CTTTCTCATAGCTCACGCTGTAGGTATCTCAGTTCGGTGTAGGTCGTTCGCTCCAAGCTGGGCTGTGTGC
ACGAACCCCCCGTTCAGCCCGACCGCTGCGCCTTATCCGGTAACTATCGTCTTGAGTCCAACCCGGTAAG
ACACGACTTATCGCCACTGGCAGCAGCCACTGGTAACAGGATTAGCAGAGCGAGGTATGTAGGCGGTGCT
ACAGAGTTCTTGAAGTGGTGGCCTAACTACGGCTACACTAGAAGGACAGTATTTGGTATCTGCGCTCTGC
TGAAGCCAGTTACCTTCGGAAAAAGAGTTGGTAGCTCTTGATCCGGCAAACAAACCACCGCTGGTAGCGG
TGGTTTTTTTGTTTGCAAGCAGCAGATTACGCGCAGAAAAAAAGGATTTCAAGAAGATCCTTTGATCTTT
TCTACGGGGTCTGACGCTCAGTGGAACGAAAACTCACGTTAAGGGATTTTGGTCATGAGATTATCAAAAA
GGATCTTCACCTAGATCCTTTTATAGTCCGGAAATACAGGAACGCACGCTGGATGGCCCTTCGCTGGGAT
GGTGAAACCATGAAAAATGGCAGCTTCAGTGGATTAAGTGGGGGTAATGTGGCCTGTACCCTCTGGTTGC
ATAGGTATTCATACGGTTAAAATTTATCAGGCGCGATTGCGGCAGTTTTTCGGGTGGTTTGTTGCCATTT
TTACCTGTCTGCTGCCGTGATCGCGCTGAACGCGTTTTAGCGGTGCGTACAATTAAGGGATTATGGTAAA
TCCACTTACTGTCTGCCCTCGTAGCCATCGAGATAAACCGCAGTACTCCGGCCACGATGCGTCCGGCGTA
GAGGATCGAGATCT
Features (pLannotate 1.2.2; 21 found; start..end, strand, type, name):
    140..517     +  enhancer       CMV enhancer: human cytomegalovirus immediate early enhancer
    519..718     +  promoter       CMV promoter: human cytomegalovirus (CMV) immediate early promoter
    857..989     +  intron         chimeric intron: chimera between introns from human β-globin and immunoglobulin heavy chain genes
   1033..1051    +  promoter       T7 promoter: promoter for bacteriophage T7 RNA polymerase
   1067..1957    +  CDS            HaloTag®: modified bacterial dehalogenase that forms covalent bonds with chloroalkane derivatives
   1970..1990    +  CDS            TEV site: tobacco etch virus (TEV) protease recognition and cleavage site
   2006..2233    +  CDS            ubiquitin: human ubiquitin B; Homo sapiens UBB
   2242..2297    +  misc_feature   MCS: pUC18/19 multiple cloning site
   2304..2353    +  CDS            SET1 (fragment): solubility-enhancement tag derived from T7 phage gene 10B
   2361..2380    +  terminator     T7 terminator (fragment): transcription terminator for bacteriophage T7 RNA polymerase
   2402..2523    -  polyA_signal   SV40 poly(A) signal: SV40 polyadenylation signal
   2546..2614    -  CDS            large T antigen (fragment): large T antigen from SV40 (simian virus 40)
   2619..2651    +  rep_origin     M13 ori (fragment): M13 bacteriophage origin of replication; arrow indicates direction of (+) strand synthesis
   2652..2703    -  misc_feature   bom (fragment): basis of mobility region from pBR322
   2768..3125    +  promoter       SV40 promoter: SV40 enhancer and early promoter
   3140..3187    +  promoter       EM7 promoter: synthetic bacterial promoter&nbsp
   3219..4010    +  CDS            neo: KKA2_KLEPN - Also known as kan, nptII. Experimental evidence at protein level: Swiss-Prot protein existence level 1. Resistance to kanamycin, neomycin, paromomycin, ribostamycin, butirosin and gentamicin B. From Klebsiella pneumoniae.
   4077..4125    +  polyA_signal   poly(A) signal: synthetic polyadenylation signal
   4146..4235    -  CDS            tnpA (fragment): TN5P_ECOLX - Also known as tnp. Experimental evidence at protein level: Swiss-Prot protein existence level 1. Mediates transposition of transposon Tn5 by a 'cut and paste' mechanism. First, the monomeric transposase binds the 19 bp inverted DNA repeats flanking the transposon. Then, dimerization of the DNA- bound transposase creates a synaptic DNA complex. After nicking of the first DNA strand, excision of the transposon proceeds through a series of intermediates. The transposase then mediates the insertion of the transposon at a new site by strand transfer. The activity of the wild- type tran
   4364..4952    -  rep_origin     ori: high-copy-number ColE1/pMB1/pBR322/pUC origin of replication
   5068..5351    +  misc_feature   cer region: ColE1-derived recombination site that helps to maintain plasmids as monomers
