[The description below was written by a language model from this plasmid's Addgene catalogue record and pLannotate feature annotations shown in this document.]
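Description:
HaloTag-Ubiquitin Fusion Vector is a 5.4 kb mammalian expression plasmid built on the pFN28K HaloTag CMV-neo Flexi backbone. It is propagated in E. coli at high copy from a ColE1/pUC-type origin, and a ColE1-derived cer site helps keep the plasmid monomeric. A single neo (nptII) gene provides selection in both hosts. It sits behind tandem SV40 early and bacterial EM7 promoters and is followed by a synthetic poly(A) signal, so it confers kanamycin resistance in bacteria and G418 resistance in transfected mammalian cells, which allows stable lines to be selected.

The expression cassette uses the human CMV immediate-early enhancer and promoter followed by a chimeric β-globin/immunoglobulin intron, which generally improves transcript processing and expression. A T7 promoter lies just upstream of the coding region and could support in vitro transcription. The open reading frame encodes HaloTag, a modified bacterial dehalogenase that binds chloroalkane ligands covalently. This is followed by a TEV protease cleavage site in the linker and then a single human ubiquitin unit of 228 nt. The catalogue entry links the insert to UBC, whereas the automated annotation matched it to UBB. Downstream are a short polylinker remnant and an SV40 late poly(A) signal. Several small annotated fragments (SET1, T7 terminator, large T antigen, M13 ori, bom, tnpA) appear to be backbone remnants or partial matches rather than functional parts.

The stated purpose is to express N-terminally HaloTag-fused ubiquitin in mammalian cells. In general, such a fusion lets ubiquitin and its conjugates be labelled with fluorescent HaloTag ligands or captured on ligand resins, but the record names no specific assay.
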