Addgene plasmid #236943: HaloTag-Ubiquitin Fusion Vector
Purpose: Express HaloTag(R)-Ubiquitin Fusion Protein in Mammalian Cells under a CMV promoter
Depositing lab: Promega Corporation.
Backbone
  Vector backbone: pFN28K HaloTag(R) CMV-neo Flexi(R) Vector
  Vector type: Mammalian Expression
  Selectable markers: Neomycin (select with G418)
Growth in bacteria
  Bacterial resistance: Kanamycin, 50 μg/mL
  Growth temperature: 37°C
  Growth strain: DH5alpha
  Copy number: High Copy
Gene/Insert
  Gene/Insert name: Ubiquitin
  Species: H. sapiens (human)
  Mutation: None
  Entrez Gene: UBC (a.k.a. HMG20)
  Promoter: CMV
  Tag / fusion protein: HaloTag (R) (N terminal on backbone)
  Cloning method: Other
Terms and licenses: Academic/Nonprofit Terms; Industry Terms
How to cite: HaloTag-Ubiquitin Fusion Vector was a gift from Promega Corporation (Addgene plasmid # 236943 ; http://n2t.net/addgene:236943 ; RRID:Addgene_236943)
